Addgene plasmid #85429: pHR_Gal4UAS_humanIL-2_T2A_MIP1α_PGK_mCherry
Purpose: Lentiviral vector for Gal4 inducible human IL-2/MIP1a with constitutive mCherry expression
Depositing lab: Wendell Lim. Depositing organization: University of California, San Francisco (UCSF). Publication: Engineering T Cells with Customized Therapeutic Response Programs Using Synthetic Notch Receptors. Roybal KT, Williams JZ, Morsut L, Rupp LJ, Kolinko I, Choe JH, Walker WJ, McNally KA, Lim WA. Cell. 2016 Oct 6;167(2):419-432.e16. doi: 10.1016/j.cell.2016.09.011. Epub 2016 Sep 29. PubMed 27693353.
Backbone
  Vector backbone: pHR SIN
  Vector type: Mammalian Expression, Lentiviral
Growth in bacteria
  Bacterial resistance: Ampicillin, 100 μg/mL
  Growth temperature: 37°C
  Growth strain: NEB Stable
  Copy number: High Copy
Gene/Insert
  Gene/Insert name: Human IL-2 T2A MIPalpha
Terms and licenses: Academic/Nonprofit Terms; Industry Terms: Not Available to Industry
How to cite: pHR_Gal4UAS_humanIL-2_T2A_MIP1α_PGK_mCherry was a gift from Wendell Lim (Addgene plasmid # 85429 ; http://n2t.net/addgene:85429 ; RRID:Addgene_85429)
