[The description below was written by a language model from this plasmid's Addgene catalogue record and pLannotate feature annotations shown in this document.]
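Description:
pHR_Gal4UAS_humanIL-2_T2A_MIP1α_PGK_mCherry is a self-inactivating HIV-1-based lentiviral transfer vector on the pHR SIN backbone, built for Gal4-inducible expression of two human secreted factors in mammalian cells. In bacteria it is maintained through a high-copy ColE1/pUC-type origin and selected with ampicillin via the bla gene. The plasmid backbone also carries remnants of older vector lineages (fragments of TcR, rop, bom and lacI, and an SV40 promoter–gpt–SV40 small t intron/poly(A) cassette), which lie outside the region packaged into virus. The viral portion contains a truncated 5' LTR, the Ψ packaging signal with a partial gag sequence, the RRE for Rev-dependent nuclear export, the cPPT/CTS, a WPRE that enhances transcript stability and expression, and a ΔU3 3' LTR that renders the integrated provirus transcriptionally inactive at its LTRs.

The payload consists of two cassettes in the same orientation. In the first, a minimal CMV promoter sits upstream of human IL-2 followed by human CCL3 (MIP-1α). According to the name and insert field, Gal4 UAS sites precede the minimal promoter and a T2A self-cleaving peptide links the two coding sequences, although neither element is annotated individually in the feature table. The minimal promoter should have little activity alone, so both proteins are produced from one transcript only when a Gal4 DNA-binding-domain transcriptional activator is present. Downstream, a mouse PGK promoter drives constitutive mCherry, which marks transduced cells regardless of induction state. The associated publication indicates use as a response element for synthetic Notch receptors in engineered T cells, where receptor engagement releases a Gal4-based transcription factor that triggers local cytokine and chemokine production.
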