Features (pLannotate 1.2.2; 36 found; start..end, strand, type, name):
     40..59      +  misc_feature   cPPT/CTS (fragment): central polypurine tract and central termination sequence of HIV-1
     61..294     +  LTR            3' LTR (ΔU3): self-inactivating 3' long terminal repeat (LTR) from HIV-1
    319..337     -  promoter       SP6 promoter: promoter for bacteriophage SP6 RNA polymerase
    565..844     +  CDS            TcR (fragment): tetracycline efflux protein; tet; confers resistance to tetracycline
    845..894     -  misc_feature   bom (fragment): basis of mobility region from pBR322
    996..1031    -  CDS            rop (fragment): Rop protein, which maintains plasmids at low copy number; rop
   1126..1230    +  promoter       AmpR promoter: bla
   1231..2091    +  CDS            AmpR: β-lactamase; bla; confers resistance to ampicillin, carbenicillin, and related antibiotics
   2262..2850    +  rep_origin     ori: high-copy-number ColE1/pMB1/pBR322/pUC origin of replication
   3033..3089    +  CDS            lacI (fragment): lac repressor; lacI; The lac repressor binds to the lac operator to inhibit transcription in E. coli. This inhibition can be relieved by adding lactose or isopropyl-β-D-thiogalactopyranoside (IPTG).
   3096..3425    +  promoter       SV40 promoter: SV40 enhancer and early promoter
   3625..3744    +  CDS            gpt (fragment): XGPT_ECOLI - Also known as gpp, gxu. Experimental evidence at protein level: Swiss-Prot protein existence level 1. Purine salvage pathway enzyme that catalyzes the transfer of the ribosyl-5-phosphate group from 5-phospho-alpha-D-ribose 1- diphosphate (PRPP) to the N9 position of the 6-oxopurines guanine and xanthine to form the corresponding ribonucleotides GMP (guanosine 5'- monophosphate) and XMP (xanthosine 5'-monophosphate), with the release of PPi. To a lesser extent, also acts on hypoxanthine (PubMed:9100006, PubMed:3886014). Does not ribophosphorylate adenine (PubMed:3886014). From Esch
   3744..4079    +  CDS            gpt (fragment): XGPT_ECOLI - Also known as gpp, gxu. Experimental evidence at protein level: Swiss-Prot protein existence level 1. Purine salvage pathway enzyme that catalyzes the transfer of the ribosyl-5-phosphate group from 5-phospho-alpha-D-ribose 1- diphosphate (PRPP) to the N9 position of the 6-oxopurines guanine and xanthine to form the corresponding ribonucleotides GMP (guanosine 5'- monophosphate) and XMP (xanthosine 5'-monophosphate), with the release of PPi. To a lesser extent, also acts on hypoxanthine (PubMed:9100006, PubMed:3886014). Does not ribophosphorylate adenine (PubMed:3886014). From Esch
   4174..4479    +  CDS            frsA (fragment): FRSA_ECOLI - Also known as yafA. Experimental evidence at protein level: Swiss-Prot protein existence level 1. Catalyzes the hydrolysis of esters (PubMed:15808744). Displays esterase activity toward pNP-butyrate (PubMed:15808744). May stimulate mixed-acid fermentation by acting as a fermentation/respiration switch that down-regulates respiration and up- regulates fermentation rates (PubMed:15169777). From Escherichia coli (strain K12).
   4483..4557    +  CDS            small t antigen (fragment): SV40 (simian virus 40) small t antigen
   4559..4624    +  intron         small t intron: SV40 (simian virus 40) small t antigen intron
   4754..4774    +  CDS            SV40 NLS: nuclear localization signal of SV40 (simian virus 40) large T antigen
   5093..5176    +  CDS            large T antigen (fragment): large T antigen from SV40 (simian virus 40)
   5199..5333    +  polyA_signal   SV40 poly(A) signal: SV40 polyadenylation signal
   5501..5830    +  CDS            nef (fragment): NEF_HV1BR - Experimental evidence at protein level: Swiss-Prot protein existence level 1. Extracellular Nef protein targets CD4(+) T-lymphocytes for apoptosis by interacting with CXCR4 surface receptors (PubMed:14990729). From Human immunodeficiency virus type 1 group M subtype B (isolate BRU/LAI) (HIV-1).
   5878..6135    +  LTR            5' LTR (truncated): truncated 5' long terminal repeat (LTR) from HIV-1
   6182..6307    +  misc_feature   HIV-1 Ψ: packaging signal of human immunodeficiency virus type 1
   6291..6629    +  CDS            HIV-1 gag (fragment): gag protein from human immunodeficiency virus 1; gag
   6799..7032    +  misc_feature   RRE: The Rev response element (RRE) of HIV-1 allows for Rev-dependent mRNA export from the nucleus to the cytoplasm.
   7409..7509    +  CDS            Rev (fragment): human immunodeficiency virus 1 (HIV-1) Rev protein; rev; enhances nuclear export of unspliced and incompletely spliced viral mRNAs
   7544..7661    +  misc_feature   cPPT/CTS: central polypurine tract and central termination sequence of HIV-1
   7698..7721    -  misc_feature   MCS (fragment): pBluescript multiple cloning site
   7854..7890    +  promoter       minimal CMV promoter (fragment): human cytomegalovirus (CMV) immediate early promoter
   8001..8459    +  CDS            IL2 (sequence partly withheld): IL2_HUMAN - Experimental evidence at protein level: Swiss-Prot protein existence level 1. Produced by T-cells in response to antigenic or mitogenic stimulation, this protein is required for T-cell proliferation and other activities crucial to regulation of the immune response. Can stimulate B-cells, monocytes, lymphokine-activated killer cells, natural killer cells, and glioma cells. From Homo sapiens (Human).
   8526..8801    +  CDS            CCL3: CCL3_HUMAN - Also known as G0S19-1, MIP1A, SCYA3. Experimental evidence at protein level: Swiss-Prot protein existence level 1. Monokine with inflammatory and chemokinetic properties. Binds to CCR1, CCR4 and CCR5. One of the major HIV-suppressive factors produced by CD8+ T-cells. Recombinant MIP-1-alpha induces a dose- dependent inhibition of different strains of HIV-1, HIV-2, and simian immunodeficiency virus (SIV). From Homo sapiens (Human).
   8865..8882    +  misc_feature   MCS (fragment): pUC18/19 multiple cloning site
   8927..9426    +  promoter       PGK promoter: mouse phosphoglycerate kinase 1 promoter
   9447..10154   +  CDS            mCherry: mCherry is a basic (constitutively fluorescent) red fluorescent protein published in 2004, derived from Discosoma sp.. It is reported to be a very rapidly-maturing monomer with low acid sensitivity.
  10169..10199   +  misc_feature   MCS (fragment): pUC18/19 multiple cloning site
  10216..10234   +  misc_feature   MCS (fragment): pBluescript multiple cloning site
  10234..10822   +  misc_feature   WPRE: woodchuck hepatitis virus posttranscriptional regulatory element
>Addgene plasmid #85429 | pHR_Gal4UAS_humanIL-2_T2A_MIP1α_PGK_mCherry | depositor full sequence | sequence record 166293 | pHR_Gal4UAS_humanIL-2_T2A_MIP1α_PGK_mCherry sequence 10824 bps
CGATACCGTCGACCAAGGCAGCTGTAGATCTTAGCCACTTTTTAAAAGAAAAGGGGGGACTGGAAGGGCT
AATTCACTCCCAACGAAGACAAGATCTGCTTTTTGCTTGTACTGGGTCTCTCTGGTTAGACCAGATCTGA
GCCTGGGAGCTCTCTGGCTAACTAGGGAACCCACTGCTTAAGCCTCAATAAAGCTTGCCTTGAGTGCTTC
AAGTAGTGTGTGCCCGTCTGTTGTGTGACTCTGGTAACTAGAGATCCCTCAGACCCTTTTAGTCAGTGTG
GAAAATCTCTAGCAGCATCTAGAATTAATTCCGTGTATTCTATAGTGTCACCTAAATCGTATGTGTATGA
TACATAAGGTTATGTATTAATTGTAGCCGCGTTCTAACGACAATATGTACAAGCCTAATTGTGTAGCATC
TGGCTTACTGAAGCAGACCCTATCATCTCTCTCGTAAACTGCCGTCAGAGTCGGTTTGGTTGGACGAACC
TTCTGAGTTTCTGGTAACGCCGTCCCGCACCCGGAAATGGTCAGCGAACCAATCAGCAGGGTCATCGCTA
GCCAGATCCTCTACGCCGGACGCATCGTGGCCGGCATCACCGGCGCCACAGGTGCGGTTGCTGGCGCCTA
TATCGCCGACATCACCGATGGGGAAGATCGGGCTCGCCACTTCGGGCTCATGAGCGCTTGTTTCGGCGTG
GGTATGGTGGCAGGCCCCGTGGCCGGGGGACTGTTGGGCGCCATCTCCTTGCATGCACCATTCCTTGCGG
CGGCGGTGCTCAACGGCCTCAACCTACTACTGGGCTGCTTCCTAATGCAGGAGTCGCATAAGGGAGAGCG
TCGAATGGTGCACTCTCAGTACAATCTAGCTCTGATGCCGCATAGTTAAGCCAGCCCCGACACCCGCCAA
CACCCGCTGACGCGCCCTGACGGGCTTGTCTGCTCCCGGCATCCGCTTACAGACAAGCTGTGACCGTCTC
CGGGAGCTGCATGTGTCAGAGGTTTTCACCGTCATCACCGAAACGCGCGAGACGAAAGGGCCTCGTGATA
CGCCTATTTTTATAGGTTAATGTCATGATAATAATGGTTTCTTAGACGTCAGGTGGCACTTTTCGGGGAA
ATGTGCGCGGAACCCCTATTTGTTTATTTTTCTAAATACATTCAAATATGTATCCGCTCATGAGACAATA
ACCCTGATAAATGCTTCAATAATATTGAAAAAGGAAGAGTATGAGTATTCAACATTTCCGTGTCGCCCTT
ATTCCCTTTTTTGCGGCATTTTGCCTTCCTGTTTTTGCTCACCCAGAAACGCTGGTGAAAGTAAAAGATG
CTGAAGATCAGTTGGGTGCACGAGTGGGTTACATCGAACTGGATCTCAACAGCGGTAAGATCCTTGAGAG
TTTTCGCCCCGAAGAACGTTTTCCAATGATGAGCACTTTTAAAGTTCTGCTATGTGGCGCGGTATTATCC
CGTATTGACGCCGGGCAAGAGCAACTCGGTCGCCGCATACACTATTCTCAGAATGACTTGGTTGAGTACT
CACCAGTCACAGAAAAGCATCTTACGGATGGCATGACAGTAAGAGAATTATGCAGTGCTGCCATAACCAT
GAGTGATAACACTGCGGCCAACTTACTTCTGACAACGATCGGAGGACCGAAGGAGCTAACCGCTTTTTTG
CACAACATGGGGGATCATGTAACTCGCCTTGATCGTTGGGAACCGGAGCTGAATGAAGCCATACCAAACG
ACGAGCGTGACACCACGATGCCTGTAGCAATGGCAACAACGTTGCGCAAACTATTAACTGGCGAACTACT
TACTCTAGCTTCCCGGCAACAATTAATAGACTGGATGGAGGCGGATAAAGTTGCAGGACCACTTCTGCGC
TCGGCCCTTCCGGCTGGCTGGTTTATTGCTGATAAATCTGGAGCCGGTGAGCGTGGGTCTCGCGGTATCA
TTGCAGCACTGGGGCCAGATGGTAAGCCCTCCCGTATCGTAGTTATCTACACGACGGGGAGTCAGGCAAC
TATGGATGAACGAAATAGACAGATCGCTGAGATAGGTGCCTCACTGATTAAGCATTGGTAACTGTCAGAC
CAAGTTTACTCATATATACTTTAGATTGATTTAAAACTTCATTTTTAATTTAAAAGGATCTAGGTGAAGA
TCCTTTTTGATAATCTCATGACCAAAATCCCTTAACGTGAGTTTTCGTTCCACTGAGCGTCAGACCCCGT
AGAAAAGATCAAAGGATCTTCTTGAGATCCTTTTTTTCTGCGCGTAATCTGCTGCTTGCAAACAAAAAAA
CCACCGCTACCAGCGGTGGTTTGTTTGCCGGATCAAGAGCTACCAACTCTTTTTCCGAAGGTAACTGGCT
TCAGCAGAGCGCAGATACCAAATACTGTCCTTCTAGTGTAGCCGTAGTTAGGCCACCACTTCAAGAACTC
TGTAGCACCGCCTACATACCTCGCTCTGCTAATCCTGTTACCAGTGGCTGCTGCCAGTGGCGATAAGTCG
TGTCTTACCGGGTTGGACTCAAGACGATAGTTACCGGATAAGGCGCAGCGGTCGGGCTGAACGGGGGGTT
CGTGCACACAGCCCAGCTTGGAGCGAACGACCTACACCGAACTGAGATACCTACAGCGTGAGCTATGAGA
AAGCGCCACGCTTCCCGAAGGGAGAAAGGCGGACAGGTATCCGGTAAGCGGCAGGGTCGGAACAGGAGAG
CGCACGAGGGAGCTTCCAGGGGGAAACGCCTGGTATCTTTATAGTCCTGTCGGGTTTCGCCACCTCTGAC
TTGAGCGTCGATTTTTGTGATGCTCGTCAGGGGGGCGGAGCCTATGGAAAAACGCCAGCAACGCGGCCTT
TTTACGGTTCCTGGCCTTTTGCTGGCCTTTTGCTCACATGTTCTTTCCTGCGTTATCCCCTGATTCTGTG
GATAACCGTATTACCGCCTTTGAGTGAGCTGATACCGCTCGCCGCAGCCGAACGACCGAGCGCAGCGAGT
CAGTGAGCGAGGAAGCGGAAGAGCGCCCAATACGCAAACCGCCTCTCCCCGCGCGTTGGCCGATTCATTA
ATGCAGCTGTGGAATGTGTGTCAGTTAGGGTGTGGAAAGTCCCCAGGCTCCCCAGCAGGCAGAAGTATGC
AAAGCATGCATCTCAATTAGTCAGCAACCAGGTGTGGAAAGTCCCCAGGCTCCCCAGCAGGCAGAAGTAT
GCAAAGCATGCATCTCAATTAGTCAGCAACCATAGTCCCGCCCCTAACTCCGCCCATCCCGCCCCTAACT
CCGCCCAGTTCCGCCCATTCTCCGCCCCATGGCTGACTAATTTTTTTTATTTATGCAGAGGCCGAGGCCG
CCTCGGCCTCTGAGCTATTCCAGAAGTAGTGAGGAGGCTTTTTTGGAGGCCTAGGCTTTTGCAAAAAGCT
TGGACACAAGACAGGCTTGCGAGATATGTTTGAGAATACCACTTTATCCCGCGTCAGGGAGAGGCAGTGC
GTAAAAAGACGCGGACTCATGTGAAATACTGGTTTTTAGTGCGCCAGATCTCTATAATCTCGCGCAACCT
ATTTTCCCCTCGAACACTTTTTAAGCCGTAGATAAACAGGCTGGGACACTTCACATGAGCGAAAAATACA
TCGTCACCTGGGACATGTTGCAGATCCATGCACGTAAACTCGCAAGCCGACTGATGCCTTCTGAACAATG
GAAAGGCATTATTGCCGTAAGCCGTGGCGGTCTGTACCGGGTGCGTTACTGGCGCGTGAACTGGGTATTC
GTCATGTCGATACCGTTTGTATTTCCAGCTACGATCACGACAACCAGCGCGAGCTTAAAGTGCTGAAACG
CGCAGAAGGCGATGGCGAAGGCTTCATCGTTATTGATGACCTGGTGGATACCGGTGGTACTGCGGTTGCG
ATTCGTGAAATGTATCCAAAAGCGCACTTTGTCACCATCTTCGCAAAACCGGCTGGTCGTCCGCTGGTTG
ATGACTATGTTGTTGATATCCCGCAAGATACCTGGATTGAACAGCCGTGGGATATGGGCGTCGTATTCGT
CCCGCCAATCTCCGGTCGCTAATCTTTTCAACGCCTGGCACTGCCGGGCGTTGTTCTTTTTAACTTCAGG
CGGGTTACAATAGTTTCCAGTAAGTATTCTGGAGGCTGCATCCATGACACAGGCAAACCTGAGCGAAACC
CTGTTCAAACCCCGCTTTAAACATCCTGAAACCTCGACGCTAGTCCGCCGCTTTAATCACGGCGCACAAC
CGCCTGTGCAGTCGGCCCTTGATGGTAAAACCATCCCTCACTGGTATCGCATGATTAACCGTCTGATGTG
GATCTGGCGCGGCATTGACCCACGCGAAATCCTCGACGTCCAGGCACGTATTGTGATGAGCGATGCCGAA
CGTACCGACGATGATTTATACGATACGGTGATTGGCTACCGTGGCGGCAACTGGATTTATGAGTGGGCCC
CGGATCTTTGTGAAGGAACCTTACTTCTGTGGTGTGACATAATTGGACAAACTACCTACAGAGATTTAAA
GCTCTAAGGTAAATATAAAATTTTTAAGTGTATAATGTGTTAAACTACTGATTCTAATTGTTTGTGTATT
TTAGATTCCAACCTATGGAACTGATGAATGGGAGCAGTGGTGGAATGCCTTTAATGAGGAAAACCTGTTT
TGCTCAGAAGAAATGCCATCTAGTGATGATGAGGCTACTGCTGACTCTCAACATTCTACTCCTCCAAAAA
AGAAGAGAAAGGTAGAAGACCCCAAGGACTTTCCTTCAGAATTGCTAAGTTTTTTGAGTCATGCTGTGTT
TAGTAATAGAACTCTTGCTTGCTTTGCTATTTACACCACAAAGGAAAAAGCTGCACTGCTATACAAGAAA
ATTATGGAAAAATATTCTGTAACCTTTATAAGTAGGCATAACAGTTATAATCATAACATACTGTTTTTTC
TTACTCCACACAGGCATAGAGTGTCTGCTATTAATAACTATGCTCAAAAATTGTGTACCTTTAGCTTTTT
AATTTGTAAAGGGGTTAATAAGGAATATTTGATGTATAGTGCCTTGACTAGAGATCATAATCAGCCATAC
CACATTTGTAGAGGTTTTACTTGCTTTAAAAAACCTCCCACACCTCCCCCTGAACCTGAAACATAAAATG
AATGCAATTGTTGTTGTTAACTTGTTTATTGCAGCTTATAATGGTTACAAATAAAGCAATAGCATCACAA
ATTTCACAAATAAAGCATTTTTTTCACTGCATTCTAGTTGTGGTTTGTCCAAACTCATCAATGTATCTTA
TCATGTCTGGATCAACTGGATAACTCAAGCTAACCAAAATCATCCCAAACTTCCCACCCCATACCCTATT
ACCACTGCCAATTACCTAGTGGTTTCATTTACTCTAAACCTGTGATTCCTCTGAATTATTTTCATTTTAA
AGAAATTGTATTTGTTAAATATGTACTACAAACTTAGTAGTTGGAAGGGCTAATTCACTCCCAAAGAAGA
CAAGATATCCTTGATCTGTGGATCTACCACACACAAGGCTACTTCCCTGATTAGCAGAACTACACACCAG
GGCCAGGGGTCAGATATCCACTGACCTTTGGATGGTGCTACAAGCTAGTACCAGTTGAGCCAGATAAGGT
AGAAGAGGCCAATAAAGGAGAGAACACCAGCTTGTTACACCCTGTGAGCCTGCATGGGATGGATGACCCG
GAGAGAGAAGTGTTAGAGTGGAGGTTTGACAGCCGCCTAGCATTTCATCACGTGGCCCGAGAGCTGCATC
CGGAGTACTTCAAGAACTGCTGATATCGAGCTTGCTACAAGGGACTTTCCGCTGGGGACTTTCCAGGGAG
GCGTGGCCTGGGCGGGACTGGGGAGTGGCGAGCCCTCAGATCCTGCATATAAGCAGCTGCTTTTTGCCTG
TACTGGGTCTCTCTGGTTAGACCAGATCTGAGCCTGGGAGCTCTCTGGCTAACTAGGGAACCCACTGCTT
AAGCCTCAATAAAGCTTGCCTTGAGTGCTTCAAGTAGTGTGTGCCCGTCTGTTGTGTGACTCTGGTAACT
AGAGATCCCTCAGACCCTTTTAGTCAGTGTGGAAAATCTCTAGCAGTGGCGCCCGAACAGGGACTTGAAA
GCGAAAGGGAAACCAGAGGAGCTCTCTCGACGCAGGACTCGGCTTGCTGAAGCGCGCACGGCAAGAGGCG
AGGGGCGGCGACTGGTGAGTACGCCAAAAATTTTGACTAGCGGAGGCTAGAAGGAGAGAGATGGGTGCGA
GAGCGTCAGTATTAAGCGGGGGAGAATTAGATCGCGATGGGAAAAAATTCGGTTAAGGCCAGGGGGAAAG
AAAAAATATAAATTAAAACATATAGTATGGGCAAGCAGGGAGCTAGAACGATTCGCAGTTAATCCTGGCC
TGTTAGAAACATCAGAAGGCTGTAGACAAATACTGGGACAGCTACAACCATCCCTTCAGACAGGATCAGA
AGAACTTAGATCATTATATAATACAGTAGCAACCCTCTATTGTGTGCATCAAAGGATAGAGATAAAAGAC
ACCAAGGAAGCTTTAGACAAGATAGAGGAAGAGCAAAACAAAAGTAAGACCACCGCACAGCAAGCGGCCG
GTGATCTTCAGACCTGGACGATATATATGAGGGACAATTGGAGAAGTGAATTATATAAATATAAAGTAGT
AAAAATTGAACCATTAGGAGTAGCACCCACCAAGGCAAAGAGAAGAGTGGTGCAGAGAGAAAAAAGAGCA
GTGGGAATAGGAGCTTTGTTCCTTGGGTTCTTGGGAGCAGCAGGAAGCACTATGGGCGCAGCGTCAATGA
CGCTGACGGTACAGGCCAGACAATTATTGTCTGGTATAGTGCAGCAGCAGAACAATTTGCTGAGGGCTAT
TGAGGCGCAACAGCATCTGTTGCAACTCACAGTCTGGGGCATCAAGCAGCTCCAGGCAAGAATCCTGGCT
GTGGAAAGATACCTAAAGGATCAACAGCTCCTGGGGATTTGGGGTTGCTCTGGAAAACTCATTTGCACCA
CTGCTGTGCCTTGGAATGCTAGTTGGAGTAATAAATCTCTGGAACAGATTTGGAATCACACGACCTGGAT
GGAGTGGGACAGAGAAATTAACAATTACACAAGCTTAATACACTCCTTAATTGAAGAATCGCAAAACCAG
CAAGAAAAGAATGAACAAGAATTATTGGAATTAGATAAATGGGCAAGTTTGTGGAATTGGTTTAACATAA
CAAATTGGCTGTGGTATATAAAATTATTCATAATGATAGTAGGAGGCTTGGTAGGTTTAAGAATAGTTTT
TGCTGTACTTTCTATAGTGAATAGAGTTAGGCAGGGATATTCACCATTATCGTTTCAGACCCACCTCCCA
ACCCCGAGGGGACCCGACAGGCCCGAAGGAATAGAAGAAGAAGGTGGAGAGAGAGACAGAGACAGATCCA
TTCGATTAGTGAACGGATCTCGACGGTCGCCAAATGGCAGTATTCATCCACAATTTTAAAAGAAAAGGGG
GGATTGGGGGGTACAGTGCAGGGGAAAGAATAGTAGACATAATAGCAACAGACATACAAACTAAAGAATT
ACAAAAACAAATTACAAAAATTCAAAATTTTCGGGTTTATTACAGGGACAGCAGAGATCCAGTTTGGATC
GATAAGCTTGATATCGAATTCGGAGCACTGTCCTCCGAACGTCGGAGCACTGTCCTCCGAACGTCGGAGC
ACTGTCCTCCGAACGTCGGAGCACTGTCCTCCGAACGGAGCATGTCCTCCGAACGTCGGAGCACTGTCCT
CCGAACGACTAGTTAGGCGTGTACGGTGGGAGGCCTATATAAGCAGAGCTCGTTTAGTGAACCGTCAGAT
CGCCTGGAGACGCCATCCACGCTGTTTTGACCTCCATAGAAGACACCGGGACCGATCCAGCCTCTCGACA
TTCGTTGGATCGCCGCCACCATGTACAGGATGCAGCTGCTCAGTTGCATCGCCTTGTCTCTCGCTCTCGT
GACCAATAGT
[399 nt withheld, positions 8061-8459]
CGGAAGCGCAGAGAGGGTCGAGGTTCCCTGCTGACTTGTGGCGACGTAGAAGAGAATCCTGGGCCTATGC
AGGTCTCAACGGCAGCTCTGGCCGTCCTCCTGTGCACCATGGCCCTGTGTAACCAATTTAGCGCTAGCCT
CGCTGCCGACACCCCTACCGCCTGTTGTTTTTCTTACACCAGCCGGCAGATCCCACAGAACTTTATAGCT
GACTACTTTGAAACAAGTAGTCAGTGTTCTAAACCTGGAGTTATCTTCTTGACAAAGCGCAGCAGGCAGG
TGTGCGCCGACCCTAGTGAGGAGTGGGTCCAGAAGTATGTGTCTGATCTGGAACTCTCCGCCTGAGATCC
TTGACTTGCGGCCGCAACTCCCACCTGCAACATGCGTGACTGACTGAGGCCGCGACTCTAGAGTCGACCT
GCATCTAGGCGCCGGAATTAGATCTCTCGAGGTTAACGAATTCTACCGGGTAGGGGAGGCGCTTTTCCCA
AGGCAGTCTGGAGCATGCGCTTTAGCAGCCCCGCTGGGCACTTGGCGCTACACAAGTGGCCTCTGGCCTC
GCACACATTCCACATCCACCGGTAGGCGCCAACCGGCTCCGTTCTTTGGTGGCCCCTTCGCGCCACCTTC
TACTCCTCCCCTAGTCAGGAAGTTCCCCCCCGCCCCGCAGCTCGCGTCGTGCAGGACGTGACAAATGGAA
GTAGCACGTCTCACTAGTCTCGTGCAGATGGACAGCACCGCTGAGCAATGGAAGCGGGTAGGCCTTTGGG
GCAGCGGCCAATAGCAGCTTTGCTCCTTCGCTTTCTGGGCTCAGAGGCTGGGAAGGGGTGGGTCCGGGGG
CGGGCTCAGGGGCGGGCTCAGGGGCGGGGCGGGCGCCCGAAGGTCCTCCGGAGGCCCGGCATTCTGCACG
CTTCAAAAGCGCACGTCTGCCGCGCTGTTCTCCTCTTCCTCATCTCCGGGCCTTTCGACCTGCAGCCCAA
GCTTACCATGGTGAGCAAGGGCGAGGAGGATAACATGGCCATCATCAAGGAGTTCATGCGCTTCAAGGTG
CACATGGAGGGCTCCGTGAACGGCCACGAGTTCGAGATCGAGGGCGAGGGCGAGGGCCGCCCCTACGAGG
GCACCCAGACCGCCAAGCTGAAGGTGACCAAGGGTGGCCCCCTGCCCTTCGCCTGGGACATCCTGTCCCC
TCAGTTCATGTACGGCTCCAAGGCCTACGTGAAGCACCCCGCCGACATCCCCGACTACTTGAAGCTGTCC
TTCCCCGAGGGCTTCAAGTGGGAGCGCGTGATGAACTTCGAGGACGGCGGCGTGGTGACCGTGACCCAGG
ACTCCTCCCTGCAGGACGGCGAGTTCATCTACAAGGTGAAGCTGCGCGGCACCAACTTCCCCTCCGACGG
CCCCGTAATGCAGAAGAAGACCATGGGCTGGGAGGCCTCCTCCGAGCGGATGTACCCCGAGGACGGCGCC
CTGAAGGGCGAGATCAAGCAGAGGCTGAAGCTGAAGGACGGCGGCCACTACGACGCTGAGGTCAAGACCA
CCTACAAGGCCAAGAAGCCCGTGCAGCTGCCCGGCGCCTACAACGTCAACATCAAGTTGGACATCACCTC
CCACAACGAGGACTACACCATCGTGGAACAGTACGAACGCGCCGAGGGCCGCCACTCCACCGGCGGCATG
GACGAGCTGTACAAGTAAAGCGGCCGCGACTCTAGAGTCGACCTGCAGGCATGCAAGCTTGCAGGCATGC
AAGCTTGATATCAAGCTTATCGATAATCAACCTCTGGATTACAAAATTTGTGAAAGATTGACTGGTATTC
TTAACTATGTTGCTCCTTTTACGCTATGTGGATACGCTGCTTTAATGCCTTTGTATCATGCTATTGCTTC
CCGTATGGCTTTCATTTTCTCCTCCTTGTATAAATCCTGGTTGCTGTCTCTTTATGAGGAGTTGTGGCCC
GTTGTCAGGCAACGTGGCGTGGTGTGCACTGTGTTTGCTGACGCAACCCCCACTGGTTGGGGCATTGCCA
CCACCTGTCAGCTCCTTTCCGGGACTTTCGCTTTCCCCCTCCCTATTGCCACGGCGGAACTCATCGCCGC
CTGCCTTGCCCGCTGCTGGACAGGGGCTCGGCTGTTGGGCACTGACAATTCCGTGGTGTTGTCGGGGAAA
TCATCGTCCTTTCCTTGGCTGCTCGCCTGTGTTGCCACCTGGATTCTGCGCGGGACGTCCTTCTGCTACG
TCCCTTCGGCCCTCAATCCAGCGGACCTTCCTTCCCGCGGCCTGCTGCCGGCTCTGCGGCCTCTTCCGCG
TCTTCGCCTTCGCCCTCAGACGAGTCGGATCTCCCTTTGGGCCGCCTCCCCGCAT
