>Addgene plasmid #85429 | pHR_Gal4UAS_humanIL-2_T2A_MIP1α_PGK_mCherry | addgene partial sequence | sequence record 169845 | Addgene NGS Result
CGATACCGTCGACCAAGGCAGCTGTAGATCTTAGCCACTTTTTAAAAGAAAAGGGGGGACTGGAAGGGCT
AATTCACTCCCAACGAAGACAAGATCTGCTTTTTGCTTGTACTGGGTCTCTCTGGTTAGACCAGATCTGA
GCCTGGGAGCTCTCTGGCTAACTAGGGAACCCACTGCTTAAGCCTCAATAAAGCTTGCCTTGAGTGCTTC
AAGTAGTGTGTGCCCGTCTGTTGTGTGACTCTGGTAACTAGAGATCCCTCAGACCCTTTTAGTCAGTGTG
GAAAATCTCTAGCAGCATCTAGAATTAATTCCGTGTATTCTATAGTGTCACCTAAATCGTATGTGTATGA
TACATAAGGTTATGTATTAATTGTAGCCGCGTTCTAACGACAATATGTACAAGCCTAATTGTGTAGCATC
TGGCTTACTGAAGCAGACCCTATCATCTCTCTCGTAAACTGCCGTCAGAGTCGGTTTGGTTGGACGAACC
TTCTGAGTTTCTGGTAACGCCGTCCCGCACCCGGAAATGGTCAGCGAACCAATCAGCAGGGTCATCGCTA
GCCAGATCCTCTACGCCGGACGCATCGTGGCCGGCATCACCGGCGCCACAGGTGCGGTTGCTGGCGCCTA
TATCGCCGACATCACCGATGGGGAAGATCGGGCTCGCCACTTCGGGCTCATGAGCGCTTGTTTCGGCGTG
GGTATGGTGGCAGGCCCCGTGGCCGGGGGACTGTTGGGCGCCATCTCCTTGCATGCACCATTCCTTGCGG
CGGCGGTGCTCAACGGCCTCAACCTACTACTGGGCTGCTTCCTAATGCAGGAGTCGCATAAGGGAGAGCG
TCGAATGGTGCACTCTCAGTACAATCTGCTCTGATGCCGCATAGTTAAGCCAGCCCCGACACCCGCCAAC
ACCCGCTGACGCGCCCTGACGGGCTTGTCTGCTCCCGGCATCCGCTTACAGACAAGCTGTGACCGTCTCC
GGGAGCTGCATGTGTCAGAGGTTTTCACCGTCATCACCGAAACGCGCGAGACGAAAGGGCCTCGTGATAC
GCCTATTTTTATAGGTTAATGTCATGATAATAATGGTTTCTTAGACGTCAGGTGGCACTTTTCGGGGAAA
TGTGCGCGGAACCCCTATTTGTTTATTTTTCTAAATACATTCAAATATGTATCCGCTCATGAGACAATAA
CCCTGATAAATGCTTCAATAATATTGAAAAAGGAAGAGTATGAGTATTCAACATTTCCGTGTCGCCCTTA
TTCCCTTTTTTGCGGCATTTTGCCTTCCTGTTTTTGCTCACCCAGAAACGCTGGTGAAAGTAAAAGATGC
TGAAGATCAGTTGGGTGCACGAGTGGGTTACATCGAACTGGATCTCAACAGCGGTAAGATCCTTGAGAGT
TTTCGCCCCGAAGAACGTTTTCCAATGATGAGCACTTTTAAAGTTCTGCTATGTGGCGCGGTATTATCCC
GTATTGACGCCGGGCAAGAGCAACTCGGTCGCCGCATACACTATTCTCAGAATGACTTGGTTGAGTACTC
ACCAGTCACAGAAAAGCATCTTACGGATGGCATGACAGTAAGAGAATTATGCAGTGCTGCCATAACCATG
AGTGATAACACTGCGGCCAACTTACTTCTGACAACGATCGGAGGACCGAAGGAGCTAACCGCTTTTTTGC
ACAACATGGGGGATCATGTAACTCGCCTTGATCGTTGGGAACCGGAGCTGAATGAAGCCATACCAAACGA
CGAGCGTGACACCACGATGCCTGTAGCAATGGCAACAACGTTGCGCAAACTATTAACTGGCGAACTACTT
ACTCTAGCTTCCCGGCAACAATTAATAGACTGGATGGAGGCGGATAAAGTTGCAGGACCACTTCTGCGCT
CGGCCCTTCCGGCTGGCTGGTTTATTGCTGATAAATCTGGAGCCGGTGAGCGTGGGTCTCGCGGTATCAT
TGCAGCACTGGGGCCAGATGGTAAGCCCTCCCGTATCGTAGTTATCTACACGACGGGGAGTCAGGCAACT
ATGGATGAACGAAATAGACAGATCGCTGAGATAGGTGCCTCACTGATTAAGCATTGGTAACTGTCAGACC
AAGTTTACTCATATATACTTTAGATTGATTTAAAACTTCATTTTTAATTTAAAAGGATCTAGGTGAAGAT
CCTTTTTGATAATCTCATGACCAAAATCCCTTAACGTGAGTTTTCGTTCCACTGAGCGTCAGACCCCGTA
GAAAAGATCAAAGGATCTTCTTGAGATCCTTTTTTTCTGCGCGTAATCTGCTGCTTGCAAACAAAAAAAC
CACCGCTACCAGCGGTGGTTTGTTTGCCGGATCAAGAGCTACCAACTCTTTTTCCGAAGGTAACTGGCTT
CAGCAGAGCGCAGATACCAAATACTGTTCTTCTAGTGTAGCCGTAGTTAGGCCACCACTTCAAGAACTCT
GTAGCACCGCCTACATACCTCGCTCTGCTAATCCTGTTACCAGTGGCTGCTGCCAGTGGCGATAAGTCGT
GTCTTACCGGGTTGGACTCAAGACGATAGTTACCGGATAAGGCGCAGCGGTCGGGCTGAACGGGGGGTTC
GTGCACACAGCCCAGCTTGGAGCGAACGACCTACACCGAACTGAGATACCTACAGCGTGAGCTATGAGAA
AGCGCCACGCTTCCCGAAGGGAGAAAGGCGGACAGGTATCCGGTAAGCGGCAGGGTCGGAACAGGAGAGC
GCACGAGGGAGCTTCCAGGGGGAAACGCCTGGTATCTTTATAGTCCTGTCGGGTTTCGCCACCTCTGACT
TGAGCGTCGATTTTTGTGATGCTCGTCAGGGGGGCGGAGCCTATGGAAAAACGCCAGCAACGCGGCCTTT
TTACGGTTCCTGGCCTTTTGCTGGCCTTTTGCTCACATGTTCTTTCCTGCGTTATCCCCTGATTCTGTGG
ATAACCGTATTACCGCCTTTGAGTGAGCTGATACCGCTCGCCGCAGCCGAACGACCGAGCGCAGCGAGTC
AGTGAGCGAGGAAGCGGAAGAGCGCCCAATACGCAAACCGCCTCTCCCCGCGCGTTGGCCGATTCATTAA
TGCAGCTGTGGAATGTGTGTCAGTTAGGGTGTGGAAAGTCCCCAGGCTCCCCAGCAGGCAGAAGTATGCA
AAGCATGCATCTCAATTAGTCAGCAACCAGGTGTGGAAAGTCCCCAGGCTCCCCAGCAGGCAGAAGTATG
CAAAGCATGCATCTCAATTAGTCAGCAACCATAGTCCCGCCCCTAACTCCGCCCATCCCGCCCCTAACTC
CGCCCAGTTCCGCCCATTCTCCGCCCCATGGCTGACTAATTTTTTTTATTTATGCAGAGGCCGAGGCCGC
CTCGGCCTCTGAGCTATTCCAGAAGTAGTGAGGAGGCTTTTTTGGAGGCCTAGGCTTTTGCAAAAAGCTT
GGACACAAGACAGGCTTGCGAGATATGTTTGAGAATACCACTTTATCCCGCGTCAGGGAGAGGCAGTGCG
TAAAAAGACGCGGACTCATGTGAAATACTGGTTTTTAGTGCGCCAGATCTCTATAATCTCGCGCAACCTA
TTTTCCCCTCGAACACTTTTTAAGCCGTAGATAAACAGGCTGGGACACTTCACATGAGCGAAAAATACAT
CGTCACCTGGGACATGTTGCAGATCCATGCACGTAAACTCGCAAGCCGACTGATGCCTTCTGAACAATGG
AAAGGCATTATTGCCGTAAGCCGTGGCGGTCTGTACCGGGTGCGTTACTGGCGCGTGAACTGGGTATTCG
TCATGTCGATACCGTTTGTATTTCCAGCTACGATCACGACAACCAGCGCGAGCTTAAAGTGCTGAAACGC
GCAGAAGGCGATGGCGAAGGCTTCATCGTTATTGATGACCTGGTGGATACCGGTGGTACTGCGGTTGCGA
TTCGTGAAATGTATCCAAAAGCGCACTTTGTCACCATCTTCGCAAAACCGGCTGGTCGTCCGCTGGTTGA
TGACTATGTTGTTGATATCCCGCAAGATACCTGGATTGAACAGCCGTGGGATATGGGCGTCGTATTCGTC
CCGCCAATCTCCGGTCGCTAATCTTTTCAACGCCTGGCACTGCCGGGCGTTGTTCTTTTTAACTTCAGGC
GGGTTACAATAGTTTCCAGTAAGTATTCTGGAGGCTGCATCCATGACACAGGCAAACCTGAGCGAAACCC
TGTTCAAACCCCGCTTTAAACATCCTGAAACCTCGACGCTAGTCCGCCGCTTTAATCACGGCGCACAACC
GCCTGTGCAGTCGGCCCTTGATGGTAAAACCATCCCTCACTGGTATCGCATGATTAACCGTCTGATGTGG
ATCTGGCGCGGCATTGACCCACGCGAAATCCTCGACGTCCAGGCACGTATTGTGATGAGCGATGCCGAAC
GTACCGACGATGATTTATACGATACGGTGATTGGCTACCGTGGCGGCAACTGGATTTATGAGTGGGCCCC
GGATCTTTGTGAAGGAACCTTACTTCTGTGGTGTGACATAATTGGACAAACTACCTACAGAGATTTAAAG
CTCTAAGGTAAATATAAAATTTTTAAGTGTATAATGTGTTAAACTACTGATTCTAATTGTTTGTGTATTT
TAGATTCCAACCTATGGAACTGATGAATGGGAGCAGTGGTGGAATGCCTTTAATGAGGAAAACCTGTTTT
GCTCAGAAGAAATGCCATCTAGTGATGATGAGGCTACTGCTGACTCTCAACATTCTACTCCTCCAAAAAA
GAAGAGAAAGGTAGAAGACCCCAAGGACTTTCCTTCAGAATTGCTAAGTTTTTTGAGTCATGCTGTGTTT
AGTAATAGAACTCTTGCTTGCTTTGCTATTTACACCACAAAGGAAAAAGCTGCACTGCTATACAAGAAAA
TTATGGAAAAATATTCTGTAACCTTTATAAGTAGGCATAACAGTTATAATCATAACATACTGTTTTTTCT
TACTCCACACAGGCATAGAGTGTCTGCTATTAATAACTATGCTCAAAAATTGTGTACCTTTAGCTTTTTA
ATTTGTAAAGGGGTTAATAAGGAATATTTGATGTATAGTGCCTTGACTAGAGATCATAATCAGCCATACC
ACATTTGTAGAGGTTTTACTTGCTTTAAAAAACCTCCCACACCTCCCCCTGAACCTGAAACATAAAATGA
ATGCAATTGTTGTTGTTAACTTGTTTATTGCAGCTTATAATGGTTACAAATAAAGCAATAGCATCACAAA
TTTCACAAATAAAGCATTTTTTTCACTGCATTCTAGTTGTGGTTTGTCCAAACTCATCAATGTATCTTAT
CATGTCTGGATCAACTGGATAACTCAAGCTAACCAAAATCATCCCAAACTTCCCACCCCATACCCTATTA
CCACTGCCAATTACCTGTGGTTTCATTTACTCTAAACCTGTGATTCCTCTGAATTATTTTCATTTTAAAG
AAATTGTATTTGTTAAATATGTACTACAAACTTAGTAGTTGGAAGGGCTAATTCACTCCCAAAGAAGACA
AGATATCCTTGATCTGTGGATCTACCACACACAAGGCTACTTCCCTGATTAGCAGAACTACACACCAGGG
CCAGGGGTCAGATATCCACTGACCTTTGGATGGTGCTACAAGCTAGTACCAGTTGAGCCAGATAAGGTAG
AAGAGGCCAATAAAGGAGAGAACACCAGCTTGTTACACCCTGTGAGCCTGCATGGGATGGATGACCCGGA
GAGAGAAGTGTTAGAGTGGAGGTTTGACAGCCGCCTAGCATTTCATCACGTGGCCCGAGAGCTGCATCCG
GAGTACTTCAAGAACTGCTGATATCGAGCTTGCTACAAGGGACTTTCCGCTGGGGACTTTCCAGGGAGGC
GTGGCCTGGGCGGGACTGGGGAGTGGCGAGCCCTCAGATCCTGCATATAAGCAGCTGCTTTTTGCCTGTA
CTGGGTCTCTCTGGTTAGACCAGATCTGAGCCTGGGAGCTCTCTGGCTAACTAGGGAACCCACTGCTTAA
GCCTCAATAAAGCTTGCCTTGAGTGCTTCAAGTAGTGTGTGCCCGTCTGTTGTGTGACTCTGGTAACTAG
AGATCCCTCAGACCCTTTTAGTCAGTGTGGAAAATCTCTAGCAGTGGCGCCCGAACAGGGACTTGAAAGC
GAAAGGGAAACCAGAGGAGCTCTCTCGACGCAGGACTCGGCTTGCTGAAGCGCGCACGGCAAGAGGCGAG
GGGCGGCGACTGGTGAGTACGCCAAAAATTTTGACTAGCGGAGGCTAGAAGGAGAGAGATGGGTGCGAGA
GCGTCAGTATTAAGCGGGGGAGAATTAGATCGCGATGGGAAAAAATTCGGTTAAGGCCAGGGGGAAAGAA
AAAATATAAATTAAAACATATAGTATGGGCAAGCAGGGAGCTAGAACGATTCGCAGTTAATCCTGGCCTG
TTAGAAACATCAGAAGGCTGTAGACAAATACTGGGACAGCTACAACCATCCCTTCAGACAGGATCAGAAG
AACTTAGATCATTATATAATACAGTAGCAACCCTCTATTGTGTGCATCAAAGGATAGAGATAAAAGACAC
CAAGGAAGCTTTAGACAAGATAGAGGAAGAGCAAAACAAAAGTAAGACCACCGCACAGCAAGCGGCCGGC
CGCTGATCTTCAGACCTGGAGGAGGAGATATGAGGGACAATTGGAGAAGTGAATTATATAAATATAAAGT
AGTAAAAATTGAACCATTAGGAGTAGCACCCACCAAGGCAAAGAGAAGAGTGGTGCAGAGAGAAAAAAGA
GCAGTGGGAATAGGAGCTTTGTTCCTTGGGTTCTTGGGAGCAGCAGGAAGCACTATGGGCGCAGCGTCAA
TGACGCTGACGGTACAGGCCAGACAATTATTGTCTGGTATAGTGCAGCAGCAGAACAATTTGCTGAGGGC
TATTGAGGCGCAACAGCATCTGTTGCAACTCACAGTCTGGGGCATCAAGCAGCTCCAGGCAAGAATCCTG
GCTGTGGAAAGATACCTAAAGGATCAACAGCTCCTGGGGATTTGGGGTTGCTCTGGAAAACTCATTTGCA
CCACTGCTGTGCCTTGGAATGCTAGTTGGAGTAATAAATCTCTGGAACAGATTTGGAATCACACGACCTG
GATGGAGTGGGACAGAGAAATTAACAATTACACAAGCTTAATACACTCCTTAATTGAAGAATCGCAAAAC
CAGCAAGAAAAGAATGAACAAGAATTATTGGAATTAGATAAATGGGCAAGTTTGTGGAATTGGTTTAACA
TAACAAATTGGCTGTGGTATATAAAATTATTCATAATGATAGTAGGAGGCTTGGTAGGTTTAAGAATAGT
TTTTGCTGTACTTTCTATAGTGAATAGAGTTAGGCAGGGATATTCACCATTATCGTTTCAGACCCACCTC
CCAACCCCGAGGGGACCCGACAGGCCCGAAGGAATAGAAGAAGAAGGTGGAGAGAGAGACAGAGACAGAT
CCATTCGATTAGTGAACGGATCTCGACGGTATCGCCAAATGGCAGTATTCATCCACAATTTTAAAAGAAA
AGGGGGGATTGGGGGGTACAGTGCAGGGGAAAGAATAGTAGACATAATAGCAACAGACATACAAACTAAA
GAATTACAAAAACAAATTACAAAAATTCAAAATTTTCGGGTTTATTACAGGGACAGCAGAGATCCAGTTT
GGATCGATAAGCTTGATATCGAATTCGGAGCACTGTCCTCCGAACGTCGGAGCACTGTCCTCCGAACGTC
GGAGCACTGTCCTCCGAACGTCGGAGCACTGTCCTCCGAACGGAGCATGTCCTCCGAACGTCGGAGCACT
GTCCTCCGAACGACTAGTTAGGCGTGTACGGTGGGAGGCCTATATAAGCAGAGCTCGTTTAGTGAACCGT
CAGATCGCCTGGAGACGCCATCCACGCTGTTTTGACCTCCATAGAAGACACCGGGACCGATCCAGCCTCT
CGACATTCGTTGGATCGCCGCCACCATGTACAGGATGCAGCTGCTCAGTTGCATCGCCTTGTCTCTCGCT
CTCGTGACCAATAGT
[399 nt withheld, positions 8066-8464]
CGGAAGCGCAGAGAGGGTCGAGGTTCCCTGCTGACTTGTGGCGACGTAGAAGAGAATCCTGGGCCTATGC
AGGTCTCAACGGCAGCTCTGGCCGTCCTCCTGTGCACCATGGCCCTGTGTAACCAATTTAGCGCTAGCCT
CGCTGCCGACACCCCTACCGCCTGTTGTTTTTCTTACACCAGCCGGCAGATCCCACAGAACTTTATAGCT
GACTACTTTGAAACAAGTAGTCAGTGTTCTAAACCTGGAGTTATCTTCTTGACAAAGCGCAGCAGGCAGG
TGTGCGCCGACCCTAGTGAGGAGTGGGTCCAGAAGTATGTGTCTGATCTGGAACTCTCCGCCTGAGATCC
TTGACTTGCGGCCGCAACTCCCACCTGCAACATGCGTGACTGACTGAGGCCGCGACTCTAGAGTCGACCT
GCATCTAGGCGCCGGAATTAGATCTCTCGAGGTTAACGAATTCTACCGGGTAGGGGAGGCGCTTTTCCCA
AGGCAGTCTGGAGCATGCGCTTTAGCAGCCCCGCTGGGCACTTGGCGCTACACAAGTGGCCTCTGGCCTC
GCACACATTCCACATCCACCGGTAGGCGCCAACCGGCTCCGTTCTTTGGTGGCCCCTTCGCGCCACCTTC
TACTCCTCCCCTAGTCAGGAAGTTCCCCCCCGCCCCGCAGCTCGCGTCGTGCAGGACGTGACAAATGGAA
GTAGCACGTCTCACTAGTCTCGTGCAGATGGACAGCACCGCTGAGCAATGGAAGCGGGTAGGCCTTTGGG
GCAGCGGCCAATAGCAGCTTTGCTCCTTCGCTTTCTGGGCTCAGAGGCTGGGAAGGGGTGGGTCCGGGGG
CGGGCTCAGGGGCGGGCTCAGGGGCGGGGCGGGCGCCCGAAGGTCCTCCGGAGGCCCGGCATTCTGCACG
CTTCAAAAGCGCACGTCTGCCGCGCTGTTCTCCTCTTCCTCATCTCCGGGCCTTTCGACCTGCAGCCCAA
GCTTACCATGGTGAGCAAGGGCGAGGAGGATAACATGGCCATCATCAAGGAGTTCATGCGCTTCAAGGTG
CACATGGAGGGCTCCGTGAACGGCCACGAGTTCGAGATCGAGGGCGAGGGCGAGGGCCGCCCCTACGAGG
GCACCCAGACCGCCAAGCTGAAGGTGACCAAGGGTGGCCCCCTGCCCTTCGCCTGGGACATCCTGTCCCC
TCAGTTCATGTACGGCTCCAAGGCCTACGTGAAGCACCCCGCCGACATCCCCGACTACTTGAAGCTGTCC
TTCCCCGAGGGCTTCAAGTGGGAGCGCGTGATGAACTTCGAGGACGGCGGCGTGGTGACCGTGACCCAGG
ACTCCTCCCTGCAGGACGGCGAGTTCATCTACAAGGTGAAGCTGCGCGGCACCAACTTCCCCTCCGACGG
CCCCGTAATGCAGAAGAAGACCATGGGCTGGGAGGCCTCCTCCGAGCGGATGTACCCCGAGGACGGCGCC
CTGAAGGGCGAGATCAAGCAGAGGCTGAAGCTGAAGGACGGCGGCCACTACGACGCTGAGGTCAAGACCA
CCTACAAGGCCAAGAAGCCCGTGCAGCTGCCCGGCGCCTACAACGTCAACATCAAGTTGGACATCACCTC
CCACAACGAGGACTACACCATCGTGGAACAGTACGAACGCGCCGAGGGCCGCCACTCCACCGGCGGCATG
GACGAGCTGTACAAGTAAAGCGGCCGCGACTCTAGAGTCGACCTGCAGGCATGCAAGCTTGCAGGCATGC
AAGCTTGATATCAAGCTTATCGATAATCAACCTCTGGATTACAAAATTTGTGAAAGATTGACTGGTATTC
TTAACTATGTTGCTCCTTTTACGCTATGTGGATACGCTGCTTTAATGCCTTTGTATCATGCTATTGCTTC
CCGTATGGCTTTCATTTTCTCCTCCTTGTATAAATCCTGGTTGCTGTCTCTTTATGAGGAGTTGTGGCCC
GTTGTCAGGCAACGTGGCGTGGTGTGCACTGTGTTTGCTGACGCAACCCCCACTGGTTGGGGCATTGCCA
CCACCTGTCAGCTCCTTTCCGGGACTTTCGCTTTCCCCCTCCCTATTGCCACGGCGGAACTCATCGCCGC
CTGCCTTGCCCGCTGCTGGACAGGGGCTCGGCTGTTGGGCACTGACAATTCCGTGGTGTTGTCGGGGAAA
TCATCGTCCTTTCCTTGGCTGCTCGCCTGTGTTGCCACCTGGATTCTGCGCGGGACGTCCTTCTGCTACG
TCCCTTCGGCCCTCAATCCAGCGGACCTTCCTTCCCGCGGCCTGCTGCCGGCTCTGCGGCCTCTTCCGCG
TCTTCGCCTTCGCCCTCAGACGAGTCGGATCTCCCTTTGGGCCGCCTCCCCGCAT
